Addgene plasmid #120866: pMT-P4
Purpose: Encodes permuteposon P4 for MuA transposase-mediated circular permutation
Depositing lab: Jonathan Silberg. Depositing organization: Rice University. Publication: Overcoming component limitations in synthetic biology through transposon-mediated protein engineering. Atkinson JT, Wu B, Segatori L, Silberg JJ. Methods Enzymol. 2019;621:191-212. doi: 10.1016/bs.mie.2019.02.014. Epub 2019 Apr 2. PubMed 31128779.
Backbone
  Vector backbone: ColE1
  Vector type: Synthetic Biology
Growth in bacteria
  Bacterial resistance: Kanamycin, 50 μg/mL
  Growth temperature: 37°C
  Growth strain: DH5alpha
  Copy number: High Copy
Gene/Insert
  Gene/Insert name: Permuteposon P4
  Species: Synthetic
  Insert size (bp): 1911
  GenBank ID: Permuteposon P4 Permuteposon P4
Terms and licenses: Academic/Nonprofit Terms; Industry Terms: Not Available to Industry
Depositor comments: For detailed annotations of the modified R1R2 and R2R1 sites see the Genbank file under Resource Information/Supplemental Documents.
How to cite: pMT-P4 was a gift from Jonathan Silberg (Addgene plasmid # 120866 ; http://n2t.net/addgene:120866 ; RRID:Addgene_120866)
