[The description below was written by a language model from this plasmid's Addgene catalogue record and pLannotate feature annotations shown in this document.]
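Description:
pMT-P4 is a very small, high-copy E. coli plasmid from the synthetic biology category that carries permuteposon P4, a synthetic engineered mini-Mu transposon used for MuA transposase-mediated circular permutation of proteins. The listed insert (about 1.9 kb) is essentially the same length as the two sequence records (1,914 and 1,915 nt). The plasmid therefore consists almost entirely of the permuteposon, with the replication and selection functions lying inside the transposable element rather than in a separate backbone. Propagation relies on a ColE1/pMB1-type high-copy origin, and selection is by kanamycin through an aph(3')-Ia aminoglycoside phosphotransferase gene. A short match to the CloDF13 origin is also annotated, but only as a roughly 30-nt fragment, so it is unlikely to be a functional second origin.

Between the resistance gene and the origin sits a tac promoter followed by a symmetric lac operator, giving strong transcription that is repressed by LacI and induced by IPTG. No coding sequence is annotated downstream of this promoter. That fits the permuteposon concept: the element is inserted at random positions into a circularised target gene, which opens the gene at a new site. The result is a vector in which the transposon supplies the origin, the marker and the expression signals for each permuted variant. The MuA recognition ends (modified R1R2 and R2R1 sites) were not detected by the automated annotation; the depositor notes that they are described in a supplementary annotated file, and the record does not state how P4 differs from other permuteposons in the series. The two sequence records have identical feature sets and differ by a single nucleotide upstream of the origin.
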