Features (pLannotate 1.2.2; 5 found; start..end, strand, type, name):
     82..897     +  CDS            KanR: aminoglycoside phosphotransferase; aph(3')-Ia; confers resistance to kanamycin in bacteria or G418 (Geneticin®) in eukaryotes
    948..976     +  promoter       tac promoter: strong E. coli promoter; hybrid between the trp and lac UV5 promoters
    982..1001    -  protein_bind   lac operator (symmetric): The lac repressor binds to the lac operator to inhibit transcription in E. coli. This inhibition can be relieved by adding lactose or isopropyl-β-D-thiogalactopyranoside (IPTG). The symmetric lac operator was optimized for tight binding of lac repressor. lac repressor encoded by lacI
   1107..1137    -  rep_origin     CloDF13 ori (fragment): Plasmids containing the CloDF13 (CDF) origin of replication can be propagated in E. coli cells that contain additional plasmids with compatible origins.
   1281..1869    -  rep_origin     ori: high-copy-number ColE1/pMB1/pBR322/pUC origin of replication
>Addgene plasmid #120866 | pMT-P4 | depositor full sequence | sequence record 237297 | pMT-P4 sequence 1915 bps
GGAACGAAAACTCACGTTAAGGGATTTTGGTCATGAACAATAAAACTGTCTGCTTACATAAACAGTAATA
CAAGGGGTGTTATGAGCCATATTCAACGGGAAACGTCTTGCTCTAGGCCGCGATTAAATTCCAACATGGA
TGCTGATTTATATGGGTATAAATGGGCTCGCGATAATGTCGGGCAATCAGGTGCGACAATCTATCGATTG
TATGGGAAGCCCGATGCGCCAGAGTTGTTTCTGAAACATGGCAAAGGTAGCGTTGCCAATGATGTTACAG
ATGAGATGGTCAGACTAAACTGGCTGACGGAATTTATGCCTCTTCCGACCATCAAGCATTTTATCCGTAC
TCCTGATGATGCATGGTTACTCACCACTGCGATCCCCGGGAAAACAGCATTCCAGGTATTAGAAGAATAT
CCTGATTCAGGTGAAAATATTGTTGATGCGCTGGCAGTGTTCCTGCGCCGGTTGCATTCGATTCCTGTTT
GTAATTGTCCTTTTAACAGCGATCGCGTATTTCGTCTCGCTCAGGCGCAATCACGAATGAATAACGGTTT
GGTTGATGCGAGTGATTTTGATGACGAGCGTAATGGCTGGCCTGTTGAACAAGTCTGGAAAGAAATGCAT
AAACTTTTGCCATTCTCACCGGATTCAGTCGTCACTCATGGTGATTTCTCACTTGATAACCTTATTTTTG
ACGAGGGGAAATTAATAGGTTGTATTGATGTTGGACGAGTCGGAATCGCAGACCGATACCAGGATCTTGC
CATCCTATGGAACTGCCTCGGTGAGTTTTCTCCTTCATTACAGAAACGGCTTTTTCAAAAATATGGTATT
GATAATCCTGATATGAATAAATTGCAGTTTCATTTGATGCTCGATGAGTTTTTCTAAAAAAAAAAACCCC
GCTTCGGCGGGGTTTTTTTTTCTCGAGGATCCGAAATTTGACAATTAATCATCGGCTCGTATAATGTGTG
GAATTGTGAGCGCTCACAATTAGGTACCGTTTTCGCATTTATCGTGAAACGCTTTCGCATTTTGAGTGAG
GTATATGAGATCTGAAGCGGCGCACGAAAAACGCGAAAGCGTTTCACGATAAATGCGAAAAAAAGGATCT
CAAGAAGATCCTTTGATTTTCGGCTGCGGCGAGCGGTATCAGCTCACTCAAAGGCGGTAATACGGTTATC
CACAGAATCAGGGGATAACGCAGGAAAGAACATGTGAGCAAAAGGCCAGCAAAAGGCCAGGAACCGTAAA
AAGGCCGCGTTGCTGGCGTTTTTCCATAGGCTCCGCCCCCCTGACGAGCATCACAAAAATCGACGCTCAA
GTCAGAGGTGGCGAAACCCGACAGGACTATAAAGATACCAGGCGTTTCCCCCTGGAAGCTCCCTCGTGCG
CTCTCCTGTTCCGACCCTGCCGCTTACCGGATACCTGTCCGCCTTTCTCCCTTCGGGAAGCGTGGCGCTT
TCTCATAGCTCACGCTGTAGGTATCTCAGTTCGGTGTAGGTCGTTCGCTCCAAGCTGGGCTGTGTGCACG
AACCCCCCGTTCAGCCCGACCGCTGCGCCTTATCCGGTAACTATCGTCTTGAGTCCAACCCGGTAAGACA
CGACTTATCGCCACTGGCAGCAGCCACTGGTAACAGGATTAGCAGAGCGAGGTATGTAGGCGGTGCTACA
GAGTTCTTGAAGTGGTGGCCTAACTACGGCTACACTAGAAGGACAGTATTTGGTATCTGCGCTCTGCTGA
AGCCAGTTACCTTCGGAAAAAGAGTTGGTAGCTCTTGATCCGGCAAACAAACCACCGCTGGTAGCGGTGG
TTTTTTTGTTTGCAAGCAGCAGATTACGCGCAGAAAAAAAGGATCTCAAGAAGATCCTTTGATCTTTTCT
ACGGGGTCTGACGCCATGGCTCAGT
