Features (pLannotate 1.2.2; 5 found; start..end, strand, type, name):
     82..897     +  CDS            KanR: aminoglycoside phosphotransferase; aph(3')-Ia; confers resistance to kanamycin in bacteria or G418 (Geneticin®) in eukaryotes
    948..976     +  promoter       tac promoter: strong E. coli promoter; hybrid between the trp and lac UV5 promoters
    982..1001    -  protein_bind   lac operator (symmetric): The lac repressor binds to the lac operator to inhibit transcription in E. coli. This inhibition can be relieved by adding lactose or isopropyl-β-D-thiogalactopyranoside (IPTG). The symmetric lac operator was optimized for tight binding of lac repressor. lac repressor encoded by lacI
   1107..1137    -  rep_origin     CloDF13 ori (fragment): Plasmids containing the CloDF13 (CDF) origin of replication can be propagated in E. coli cells that contain additional plasmids with compatible origins.
   1280..1868    -  rep_origin     ori: high-copy-number ColE1/pMB1/pBR322/pUC origin of replication
>Addgene plasmid #120866 | pMT-P4 | addgene full sequence | sequence record 244981 | Addgene NGS Result
GGAACGAAAACTCACGTTAAGGGATTTTGGTCATGAACAATAAAACTGTCTGCTTACATAAACAGTAATA
CAAGGGGTGTTATGAGCCATATTCAACGGGAAACGTCTTGCTCTAGGCCGCGATTAAATTCCAACATGGA
TGCTGATTTATATGGGTATAAATGGGCTCGCGATAATGTCGGGCAATCAGGTGCGACAATCTATCGATTG
TATGGGAAGCCCGATGCGCCAGAGTTGTTTCTGAAACATGGCAAAGGTAGCGTTGCCAATGATGTTACAG
ATGAGATGGTCAGACTAAACTGGCTGACGGAATTTATGCCTCTTCCGACCATCAAGCATTTTATCCGTAC
TCCTGATGATGCATGGTTACTCACCACTGCGATCCCCGGGAAAACAGCATTCCAGGTATTAGAAGAATAT
CCAGATTCAGGTGAAAATATTGTTGATGCGCTGACAGTGTTCCTGCGCCGGTTGCATTCGATTCCTGTTT
GTAATTGTCCTTTTAACAGCGATCGCGTATTTCGTCTCGCTCAGGCGCAATCACGAATGAATAACGGTTT
GGTTGATGCGAGTGATTTTGATGACGAGCGTAATGGTTGGCCTGTTGAACAAGTCTGGAAAGAAATGCAT
AAACTTTTGCCATTCTCACCGGATTCAGTCGTCACTCATGGTGATTTCTCACTTGATAACCTTATTTTTG
ACGAGGGGAAATTAATAGGTTGTATTGATGTTGGACGAGTCGGAATCGCAGACCGATACCAGGATCTTGC
CATCCTATGGAACTGCCTCGGTGAGTTTTCTCCTTCATTACAGAAACGGCTTTTTCAAAAATATGGTATT
GATAATCCTGATATGAATAAATTGCAGTTTCATTTGATGCTCGATGAGTTTTTCTAAAAAAAAAAACCCC
GCTTCGGCGGGGTTTTTTTTTCTCGAGGATCCGAAATTTGACAATTAATCATCGGCTCGTATAATGTGTG
GAATTGTGAGCGCTCACAATTAGGTACCGTTTTCGCATTTATCGTGAAACGCTTTCGCATTTTGAGTGAG
GTATATGAGATCTGAAGCGGCGCACGAAAAACGCGAAAGCGTTTCACGATAAATGCGAAAAAAAGGATCT
CAAGAAGATCCTTTGATTTTCGGCTGCGGCGAGCGGTATCAGCTCACTCAAAGGCGGTAATACGGTTATC
CACAGAATCAGGGGATAACGCAGGAAAGAACATGTGAGCAAAGGCCAGCAAAAGGCCAGGAACCGTAAAA
AGGCCGCGTTGCTGGCGTTTTTCCATAGGCTCCGCCCCCCTGACGAGCATCACAAAAATCGACGCTCAAG
TCAGAGGTGGCGAAACCCGACAGGACTATAAAGATACCAGGCGTTTCCCCCTGGAAGCTCCCTCGTGCGC
TCTCCTGTTCCGACCCTGCCGCTTACCGGATACCTGTCCGCCTTTCTCCCTTCGGGAAGCGTGGCGCTTT
CTCATAGCTCACGCTGTAGGTATCTCAGTTCGGTGTAGGTCGTTCGCTCCAAGCTGGGCTGTGTGCACGA
ACCCCCCGTTCAGCCCGACCGCTGCGCCTTATCCGGTAACTATCGTCTTGAGTCCAACCCGGTAAGACAC
GACTTATCGCCACTGGCAGCAGCCACTGGTAACAGGATTAGCAGAGCGAGGTATGTAGGCGGTGCTACAG
AGTTCTTGAAGTGGTGGCCTAACTACGGCTACACTAGAAGGACAGTATTTGGTATCTGCGCTCTGCTGAA
GCCAGTTACCTTCGGAAAAAGAGTTGGTAGCTCTTGATCCGGCAAACAAACCACCGCTGGTAGCGGTGGT
TTTTTTGTTTGCAAGCAGCAGATTACGCGCAGAAAAAAAGGATCTCAAGAAGATCCTTTGATCTTTTCTA
CGGGGTCTGACGCCATGGCTCAGT
